>Addgene plasmid #52995 | pHL 1020 | addgene partial sequence | sequence record 83872 | GFP-R 5'-CCATCTAATTCAACAAGAATTGGGACAAC-3'
TCCTTTACGCATGCTCGCGGTACCTTTAATCAGGTTGTTCAGGTTAGTGACATAAGTCTGATGGTGCTTG
CCGTAGTGATACTCGATGGTTTCCGCAGAAATGTGCGGTGCCAGAGCATCTTTAGCATATGGTAGTGCAG
GTAATTCGAATGACATTGCTACTCTCCTTTATTATTAATTTGCATACGTACAATAGCCTTATTGTGCGTA
TGGTCGACAGTATCTTGTTATCCGCTCACAATGTCAATGTTATCCGCTCACATTTATGACGTCAGGTGGC
ACTTTTCGGGGAAATGTGCGCGGAACCCCTATTTGTTTATTTTTCTAAATACATTCAAATATGTATCCGC
TCATGAGACAATAACCCTGATAAATGCTTCAATAATATTGAAAAAGGAAGAGTATGAGTATTCAACATTT
CCGTGTCGCCCTTATTCCCTTTTTTGCGGCATTTTGCCTTCCTGTTTTTGCTCACCCAGAAACGCTGGTG
AAAGTAAAAGATGCTGAAGATCAGTTGGGTGCACGAGTGGGTTACATCGAACTGGATCTCAACAGCGGTA
AGATCCTTGAGAGTTTTCGCCCCGAAGAACGTTTTCCAATGATGAGCACTTTTAAAGTTCTGCTATGTGG
CGCGGTATTATCCCGTATTGACGCCGGGCAAGAGCAACTCGGTCGCCGCATACACTATTCTCAGAATGAC
TTGGTTGAGTACTCACCAGTCACAGAAAAGCATCTTACGGATGGCATGACAGTAAGAGAATTATGCAGTG
CTGCCATAACCA
