[The description below was written by a language model from this plasmid's Addgene catalogue record.]
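Description:
pHL 1020 is a high-copy bacterial expression plasmid for synthetic biology work in E. coli. It is selected with ampicillin. The record lists the backbone as unknown (built in the depositing lab) and does not state the origin of replication; no feature table is available, so the layout and orientation of the parts cannot be described beyond the catalogue fields.

The plasmid carries three independent expression cassettes that together reconstitute a small RNA regulatory circuit. The first expresses the E. coli small RNA written in the record as "RhyB" (presumably RyhB, the iron-responsive sRNA) from pLtetO-1, a promoter repressed by TetR and therefore tunable with tetracycline analogues in strains that supply the repressor. The second expresses the E. coli sRNA DsrA from a promoter named pCon, apparently constitutive, and is labelled as the "competitor". The third is the reporter. It contains a fragment of sodB spanning −56 to +141 bp relative to the start codon, fused at its C-terminal end to gfp and driven by pLlacO-1, a LacI-repressed, IPTG-inducible promoter. This sodB segment is the mRNA target, so silencing by the sRNA appears as reduced GFP fluorescence.

RyhB and DsrA both depend on the RNA chaperone Hfq, and the associated publication concerns disruption of sRNA signalling by competition for Hfq. The design therefore allows target transcription and sRNA levels to be set separately while an unrelated sRNA is co-expressed. This makes it possible to measure how DsrA affects repression of the sodB::gfp target.
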