Addgene plasmid #52995: pHL 1020
Purpose: pLtetO-1:RhyB, pCon:DsrA, pLlacO-1:sodB::gfp
Depositing lab: Han Lim. Depositing organization: University of California, Berkeley. Publication: Disruption of small RNA signaling caused by competition for Hfq. Hussein R, Lim HN. Proc Natl Acad Sci U S A. 2011 Jan 18;108(3):1110-5. doi: 10.1073/pnas.1010082108. Epub 2010 Dec 28. PubMed 21189298.
Backbone
  Vector backbone: unknown
  Backbone manufacturer: Lim lab
  Vector type: Bacterial Expression, Synthetic Biology
Growth in bacteria
  Bacterial resistance: Ampicillin, 100 μg/mL
  Growth temperature: 37°C
  Growth strain: DH5alpha
  Copy number: High Copy
Gene/Insert 1
  Gene/Insert name: RhyB sRNA
  Species: E.coli
  Promoter: pLtetO-1
  Cloning method: Unknown
  Sequencing primers: 5′ unknown; 3′ AspTerm ACTGCTCACAAGAAAAAAGGCACG
Gene/Insert 2
  Gene/Insert name: DsrA sRNA (competitor)
  Species: E. coli
  Promoter: pCon
  Cloning method: Unknown
  Sequencing primers: 5′ unknown
Gene/Insert 3
  Gene/Insert name: sodB (alt name: mRNA target)
  Species: E. coli
  Mutation: contains −56 to +141 bp relative to start codon
  Promoter: pLlacO-1
  Tag / fusion protein: gfp (C terminal on insert)
  Cloning method: Unknown
  Sequencing primers: 5′ unknown; 3′ GFP-R
Terms and licenses: Academic/Nonprofit Terms; Industry Terms: Not Available to Industry
How to cite: pHL 1020 was a gift from Han Lim (Addgene plasmid # 52995 ; http://n2t.net/addgene:52995 ; RRID:Addgene_52995)
